>Addgene plasmid #43981 | pCoofy2 | addgene full sequence | sequence record 464538 | Addgene Long Read Sequencing Result
TGGCGAATGGG
[124 nt withheld, positions 12-135]
C
[91 nt withheld, positions 137-227]
A
[49 nt withheld, positions 229-277]
CCTTTGACGTTGGAGTCCACGTTCTTT
[37 nt withheld, positions 305-341]
ACCCTATCTCGGTCTATTCTTTTGATTTATAAGGGATTTTGCCGATTTCGGCCTATTGGTTAAAAAATGA
GCTGATTTAACAAAAATTTAACGCGAATTTTAACAAAATATTAACGCTTACAATTTAGGTGGCACTTTTC
GGGGAAATGTGCGCGGAACCCCTATTTGTTTATTTTTCTAAATACATTCAAATATGTATCCGCTCATGAA
TTAATTCTTAGAAAAACTCATCGAGCATCAAATGAAACTGCAATTTATTCATATCAGGATTATCAATACC
ATATTTTTGAAAAAGCCGTTTCTGTAATGAAGGAGAAAACTCACCGAGGCAGTTCCATAGGATGGCAAGA
TCCTGGTATCGGTCTGCGATTCCGACTCGTCCAACATCAATACAACCTATTAATTTCCCCTCGTCAAAAA
TAAGGTTATCAAGTGAGAAATCACCATGAGTGACGACTGAATCCGGTGAGAATGGCAAAAGTTTATGCAT
TTCTTTCCAGACTTGTTCAACAGGCCAGCCATTACGCTCGTCATCAAAATCACTCGCATCAACCAAACCG
TTATTCATTCGTGATTGCGCCTGAGCGAGACGAAATACGCGATCGCTGTTAAAAGGACAATTACAAACAG
GAATCGAATGCAACCGGCGCAGGAACACTGCCAGCGCATCAACAATATTTTCACCTGAATCAGGATATTC
TTCTAATACCTGGAATGCTGTTTTCCCGGGGATCGCAGTGGTGAGTAACCATGCATCATCAGGAGTACGG
ATAAAATGCTTGATGGTCGGAAGAGGCATAAATTCCGTCAGCCAGTTTAGTCTGACCATCTCATCTGTAA
CATCATTGGCAACGCTACCTTTGCCATGTTTCAGAAACAACTCTGGCGCATCGGGCTTCCCATACAATCG
ATAGATTGTCGCACCTGATTGCCCGACATTATCGCGAGCCCATTTATACCCATATAAATCAGCATCCATG
TTGGAATTTAATCGCGGCCTAGAGCAAGACGTTTCCCGTTGAATATGGCTCATAACACCCCTTGTATTAC
TGTTTATGTAAGCAGACAGTTTTATTGTTCATGACCAAAATCCCTTAACGTGAGTTTTCGTTCCACTGAG
CGTCAGACCCCGTAGAAAAGATCAAAGGATCTTCTTGAGATCCTTTTTTTCTGCGCGTAATCTGCTGCTT
GCAAACAAAAAAACCACCGCTACCAGCGGTGGTTTGTTTGCCGGATCAAGAGCTACCAACTCTTTTTCCG
AAGGTAACTGGCTTCAGCAGAGCGCAGATACCAAATACTGTCCTTCTAGTGTAGCCGTAGTTAGGCCACC
ACTTCAAGAACTCTGTAGCACCGCCTACATACCTCGCTCTGCTAATCCTGTTACCAGTGGCTGCTGCCAG
TGGCGATAAGTCGTGTCTTACCGGGTTGGACTCAAGACGATAGTTACCGGATAAGGCGCAGCGGTCGGGC
TGAACGGGGGGTTCGTGCACACAGCCCAGCTTGGAGCGAACGACCTACACCGAACTGAGATACCTACAGC
GTGAGCTATGAGAAAGCGCCACGCTTCCCGAAGGGAGAAAGGCGGACAGGTATCCGGTAAGCGGCAGGGT
CGGAACAGGAGAGCGCACGAGGGAGCTTCCAGGGGGAAACGCCTGGTATCTTTATAGTCCTGTCGGGTTT
CGCCACCTCTGACTTGAGCGTCGATTTTTGTGATGCTCGTCAGGGGGGCGGAGCCTATGGAAAAACGCCA
GCAACGCGGCCTTTTTACGGTTCCTGGCCTTTTGCTGGCCTTTTGCTCACATGTTCTTTCCTGCGTTATC
CCCTGATTCTGTGGATAACCGTATTACCGCCTTTGAGTGAGCTGATACCGCTCGCCGCAGCCGAACGACC
GAGCGCAGCGAGTCAGTGAGCGAGGAAGCGGAAGAGCGCCTGATGCGGTATTTTCTCCTTACGCATCTGT
GCGGTATTTCACACCGCAATGGTGCACTCTCAGTACAATCTGCTCTGATGCCGCATAGTTAAGCCAGTAT
ACACTCCGCTATCGCTACGTGACTGGGTCATGGCTGCGCCCCGACACCCGCCAACACCCGCTGACGCGCC
CTGACGGGCTTGTCTGCTCCCGGCATCCGCTTACAGACAAGCTGTGACCGTCTCCGGGAGCTGCATGTGT
CAGAGGTTTTCACCGTCATCACCGAAACGCGCGAGGCAGCTGCGGTAAAGCTCATCAGCGTGGTCGTGAA
GCGATTCACAGATGTCTGCCTGTTCATCCGCGTCCAGCTCGTTGAGTTTCTCCAGAAGCGTTAATGTCTG
GCTTCTGATAAAGCGGGCCATGTTAAGGGCGGTTTTTTCCTGTTTGGTCACTGATGCCTCCGTGTAAGGG
GGATTTCTGTTCATGGGGGTAATGATACCGATGAAACGAGAGAGGATGCTCACGATACGGGTTACTGATG
ATGAACATGCCCGGTTACTGGAACGTTGTGAGGGTAAACAACTGGCGGTATGGATGCGGCGGGACCAGAG
AAAAATCACTCAGGGTCAATGCCAGCGCTTCGTTAATACAGATGTAGGTGTTCCACAGGGTAGCCAGCAG
CATCCTGCGATGCAGATCCGGAACATAATGGTGCAGGGCGCTGACTTCCGCGTTTCCAGACTTTACGAAA
CACGGAAACCGAAGACCATTCATGTTGTTGCTCAGGTCGCAGACGTTTTGCAGCAGCAGTCGCTTCACGT
TCGCTCGCGTATCGGTGATTCATTCTGCTAACCAGTAAGGCAACCCCGCCAGCCTAGCCGGGTCCTCAAC
GACAGGAGCACGATCATGCGCACCCGTGGGGCCGCCATGCCGGCGATAATGGCCTGCTTCTCGCCGAAAC
GTTTGGTGGCGGGACCAGTGACGAAGGCTTGAGCGAGGGCGTGCAAGATTCCGAATACCGCAAGCGACAG
GCCGATCATCGTCGCGCTCCAGCGAAAGCGGTCCTCGCCGAAAATGACCCAGAGCGCTGCCGGCACCTGT
CCTACGAGTTGCATGATAAAGAAGACAGTCATAAGTGCGGCGACGATAGTCATGCCCCGCGCCCACCGGA
AGGAGCTGACTGGGTTGAAGGCTCTCAAGGGCATCGGTCGAGATCCCGGTGCCTAATGAGTGAGCTAACT
TACATTAATTGCGTTGCGCTCACTGCCCGCTTTCCAGTCGGGAAACCTGTCGTGCCAGCTGCATTAATGA
ATCGGCCAACGCGCGGGGAGAGGCGGTTTGCGTATTGGGCGCCAGGGTGGTTTTTCTTTTCACCAGTGAG
ACGGGCAACAGCTGATTGCCCTTCACCGCCTGGCCCTGAGAGAGTTGCAGCAAGCGGTCCACGCTGGTTT
GCCCCAGCAGGCGAAAATCCTGTTTGATGGTGGTTAACGGCGGGATATAACATGAGCTGTCTTCGGTATC
GTCGTATCCCACTACCGAGATATCCGCACCAACGCGCAGCCCGGACTCGGTAATGGCGCGCATTGCGCCC
AGCGCCATCTGATCGTTGGCAACCAGCATCGCAGTGGGAACGATGCCCTCATTCAGCATTTGCATGGTTT
GTTGAAAACCGGACATGGCACTCCAGTCGCCTTCCCGTTCCGCTATCGGCTGAATTTGATTGCGAGTGAG
ATATTTATGCCAGCCAGCCAGACGCAGACGCGCCGAGACAGAACTTAATGGGCCCGCTAACAGCGCGATT
TGCTGGTGACCCAATGCGACCAGATGCTCCACGCCCAGTCGCGTACCGTCTTCATGGGAGAAAATAATAC
TGTTGATGGGTGTCTGGTCAGAGACATCAAGAAATAACGCCGGAACATTAGTGCAGGCAGCTTCCACAGC
AATGGCATCCTGGTCATCCAGCGGATAGTTAATGATCAGCCCACTGACGCGTTGCGCGAGAAGATTGTGC
ACCGCCGCTTTACAGGCTTCGACGCCGCTTCGTTCTACCATCGACACCACCACGCTGGCACCCAGTTGAT
CGGCGCGAGATTTAATCGCCGCGACAATTTGCGACGGCGCGTGCAGGGCCAGACTGGAGGTGGCAACGCC
AATCAGCAACGACTGTTTGCCCGCCAGTTGTTGTGCCACGCGGTTGGGAATGTAATTCAGCTCCGCCATC
GCCGCTTCCACTTTTTCCCGCGTTTTCGCAGAAACGTGGCTGGCCTGGTTCACCACGCGGGAAACGGTCT
GATAAGAGACACCGGCATACTCTGCGACATCGTATAACGTTACTGGTTTCACATTCACCACCCTGAATTG
ACTCTCTTCCGGGCGCTATCATGCCATACCGCGAAAGGTTTTGCGCCATTCGATGGTGTCCGGGATCTCG
ACGCTCTCCCTTATGCGACTCCTGCATTAGGAAGCAGCCCAGTAGTAGGTTGAGGCCGTTGAGCACCGCC
GCCGCAAGGAATGGTGCATGCAAGGAGATGGCGCCCAACAGTCCCCCGGCCACGGGGCCTGCCACCATAC
CCACGCCGAAACAAGCGCTCATGAGCCCGAAGTGGCGAGCCCGATCTTCCCCATCGGTGATGTCGGCGAT
ATAGGCGCCAGCAACCGCACCTGTGGCGCCGGTGATGCCGGCCACGATGCGTCCGGCGTAGAGGATCGAG
ATCTCGATCCCGCGAAATTAATACGACTCACTATAGGGGAATTGTGAGCGGATAACAATTCCCCTCTAGA
AATAATTTTGTTTAACTTTAAGAAGGAGATATACATATGAGCGATAAAATTATTCACCTGACTGACGACA
GTTTTGACACGGATGTACTCAAAGCGGACGGGGCGATCCTCGTCGATTTCTGGGCAGAGTGGTGCGGTCC
GTGCAAAATGATCGCCCCGATTCTGGATGAAATCGCTGACGAATATCAGGGCAAACTGACCGTTGCAAAA
CTGAACATCGATCAAAACCCTGGCACTGCGCCGAAATATGGCATCCGTGGTATCCCGACTCTGCTGCTGT
TCAAAAACGGTGAAGTGGCGGCAACCAAAGTGGGTGCACTGTCTAAAGGTCAGTTGAAAGAGTTCCTCGA
CGCTAACCTGGCCGGTTCTGGTTCTGGCCATATGCACCATCATCATCATCATTCTTCTGGTCTGGAAGTT
CTGTTCCAGGGGCCCATGGACTAATGAGGTACCGGATCCGAATTCGAGCTCCGTCGACAAGCTTGATATC
GAATTCCTGCAGCCCAAACTGCAGTTGACAACATAAAAACTTTGTGTTATACTTGTAACGTAAGGAGGTA
ATGATTCAGTTTAAGGTTTACACCTATAAAAGAGAGAGCCGTTATCGTCTGTTTGTGGATGTACAGAGTG
ATATTATTGACACGCCCGGGCGACGGATGGTGATCCCCCTGGCCAGTGCACGTCTGCTGTCAGATAAAGT
CTCCCGTGAACTTTACCCGGTGGTGCATATCGGGGATGAAAGCTGGCGCATGATGACCACCGATATGGCC
AGTGTGCCGGTCTCCGTTATCGGGGAAGAAGTGGCTGATCTCAGCCACCGCGAAAATGACATCAAAAACG
CCATTAACCTGATGTTCTGGGGAATATAAGCTTGCGGCCGCACTCGAGCACCACCACCACCACCACTGAG
ATCCGGCTGCTAACAAAGCCCGAAAGGAAGCTGAGTTGGCTGCTGCCACCGCTGAGCAATAACTAGCATA
ACCCCTTGGGGCCTCTAAACGGGTCTTGAGGGGTTTTTTGCTGAAAGGAGGAACTATATCCGGAT
Features (pLannotate 1.2.2; 21 found; start..end, strand, type, name):
     12..440     +  rep_origin     f1 ori (sequence partly withheld): f1 bacteriophage origin of replication; arrow indicates direction of (+) strand synthesis
    493..550     +  promoter       AmpR promoter (fragment): bla
    559..1374    -  CDS            KanR: aminoglycoside phosphotransferase; aph(3')-Ia; confers resistance to kanamycin in bacteria or G418 (Geneticin®) in eukaryotes
   1496..2084    +  rep_origin     ori: high-copy-number ColE1/pMB1/pBR322/pUC origin of replication
   2270..2409    -  misc_feature   bom: basis of mobility region from pBR322
   2511..2702    -  CDS            rop: Rop protein, which maintains plasmids at low copy number; rop
   2719..3099    +  CDS            YPB1_ECOLX: Protein predicted: Swiss-Prot protein existence level 4. From Escherichia coli.
   3171..3462    -  CDS            TcR (fragment): tetracycline efflux protein; tet; confers resistance to tetracycline
   3477..3498    -  protein_bind   CAP binding site: CAP binding activates transcription in the presence of cAMP. E. coli catabolite activator protein
   3511..4593    -  CDS            lacI: lac repressor; lacI; The lac repressor binds to the lac operator to inhibit transcription in E. coli. This inhibition can be relieved by adding lactose or isopropyl-β-D-thiogalactopyranoside (IPTG).
   4594..4671    -  promoter       lacI promoter: lacI
   4679..4958    -  CDS            TcR (fragment): tetracycline efflux protein; tet; confers resistance to tetracycline
   4980..4998    +  promoter       T7 promoter: promoter for bacteriophage T7 RNA polymerase
   4999..5023    +  protein_bind   lac operator: The lac repressor binds to the lac operator to inhibit transcription in E. coli. This inhibition can be relieved by adding lactose or isopropyl-β-D-thiogalactopyranoside (IPTG). lac repressor encoded by lacI
   5038..5060    +  RBS            RBS: efficient ribosome binding site from bacteriophage T7 gene 10 (Olins and Rangwala, 1989)
   5068..5394    +  CDS            TrxA: E. coli thioredoxin; trxA
   5505..5536    -  misc_feature   MCS (fragment): pBluescript multiple cloning site
   5598..5900    +  CDS            ccdB: CcdB, a bacterial toxin that poisons DNA gyrase; ccdB; Plasmids containing the ccdB gene cannot be propagated in standard E. coli strains.
   5920..5937    +  CDS            9xHis (fragment): 9xHis affinity tag
   5947..5996    +  CDS            SET1 (fragment): solubility-enhancement tag derived from T7 phage gene 10B
   6004..6051    +  terminator     T7 terminator: transcription terminator for bacteriophage T7 RNA polymerase
