>Addgene plasmid #43981 | pCoofy2 | analyzer sequence | sequence record 59483
TGGCGAATGGG
[124 nt withheld, positions 12-135]
C
[91 nt withheld, positions 137-227]
A
[49 nt withheld, positions 229-277]
CCTTTGACGTTGGAGTCCACGTTCTTT
[37 nt withheld, positions 305-341]
ACCCTATCTCGGTCTATTCTTTTGATTTATAAGGGATTTTGCCGATTTCGGCCTATTGGTTAAAAAATGA
GCTGATTTAACAAAAATTTAACGCGAATTTTAACAAAATATTAACGTTTACAATTTCAGGTGGCACTTTT
CGGGGAAATGTGCGCGGAACCCCTATTTGTTTATTTTTCTAAATACATTCAAATATGTATCCGCTCATGA
ATTAATTCTTAGAAAAACTCATCGAGCATCAAATGAAACTGCAATTTATTCATATCAGGATTATCAATAC
CATATTTTTGAAAAAGCCGTTTCTGTAATGAAGGAGAAAACTCACCGAGGCAGTTCCATAGGATGGCAAG
ATCCTGGTATCGGTCTGCGATTCCGACTCGTCCAACATCAATACAACCTATTAATTTCCCCTCGTCAAAA
ATAAGGTTATCAAGTGAGAAATCACCATGAGTGACGACTGAATCCGGTGAGAATGGCAAAAGTTTATGCA
TTTCTTTCCAGACTTGTTCAACAGGCCAGCCATTACGCTCGTCATCAAAATCACTCGCATCAACCAAACC
GTTATTCATTCGTGATTGCGCCTGAGCGAGACGAAATACGCGATCGCTGTTAAAAGGACAATTACAAACA
GGAATCGAATGCAACCGGCGCAGGAACACTGCCAGCGCATCAACAATATTTTCACCTGAATCAGGATATT
CTTCTAATACCTGGAATGCTGTTTTCCCGGGGATCGCAGTGGTGAGTAACCATGCATCATCAGGAGTACG
GATAAAATGCTTGATGGTCGGAAGAGGCATAAATTCCGTCAGCCAGTTTAGTCTGACCATCTCATCTGTA
ACATCATTGGCAACGCTACCTTTGCCATGTTTCAGAAACAACTCTGGCGCATCGGGCTTCCCATACAATC
GATAGATTGTCGCACCTGATTGCCCGACATTATCGCGAGCCCATTTATACCCATATAAATCAGCATCCAT
GTTGGAATTTAATCGCGGCCTAGAGCAAGACGTTTCCCGTTGAATATGGCTCATAACACCCCTTGTATTA
CTGTTTATGTAAGCAGACAGTTTTATTGTTCATGACCAAAATCCCTTAACGTGAGTTTTCGTTCCACTGA
GCGTCAGACCCCGTAGAAAAGATCAAAGGATCTTCTTGAGATCCTTTTTTTCTGCGCGTAATCTGCTGCT
TGCAAACAAAAAAACCACCGCTACCAGCGGTGGTTTGTTTGCCGGATCAAGAGCTACCAACTCTTTTTCC
GAAGGTAACTGGCTTCAGCAGAGCGCAGATACCAAATACTGTCCTTCTAGTGTAGCCGTAGTTAGGCCAC
CACTTCAAGAACTCTGTAGCACCGCCTACATACCTCGCTCTGCTAATCCTGTTACCAGTGGCTGCTGCCA
GTGGCGATAAGTCGTGTCTTACCGGGTTGGACTCAAGACGATAGTTACCGGATAAGGCGCAGCGGTCGGG
CTGAACGGGGGGTTCGTGCACACAGCCCAGCTTGGAGCGAACGACCTACACCGAACTGAGATACCTACAG
CGTGAGCTATGAGAAAGCGCCACGCTTCCCGAAGGGAGAAAGGCGGACAGGTATCCGGTAAGCGGCAGGG
TCGGAACAGGAGAGCGCACGAGGGAGCTTCCAGGGGGAAACGCCTGGTATCTTTATAGTCCTGTCGGGTT
TCGCCACCTCTGACTTGAGCGTCGATTTTTGTGATGCTCGTCAGGGGGGCGGAGCCTATGGAAAAACGCC
AGCAACGCGGCCTTTTTACGGTTCCTGGCCTTTTGCTGGCCTTTTGCTCACATGTTCTTTCCTGCGTTAT
CCCCTGATTCTGTGGATAACCGTATTACCGCCTTTGAGTGAGCTGATACCGCTCGCCGCAGCCGAACGAC
CGAGCGCAGCGAGTCAGTGAGCGAGGAAGCGGAAGAGCGCCTGATGCGGTATTTTCTCCTTACGCATCTG
TGCGGTATTTCACACCGCATATATGGTGCACTCTCAGTACAATCTGCTCTGATGCCGCATAGTTAAGCCA
GTATACACTCCGCTATCGCTACGTGACTGGGTCATGGCTGCGCCCCGACACCCGCCAACACCCGCTGACG
CGCCCTGACGGGCTTGTCTGCTCCCGGCATCCGCTTACAGACAAGCTGTGACCGTCTCCGGGAGCTGCAT
GTGTCAGAGGTTTTCACCGTCATCACCGAAACGCGCGAGGCAGCTGCGGTAAAGCTCATCAGCGTGGTCG
TGAAGCGATTCACAGATGTCTGCCTGTTCATCCGCGTCCAGCTCGTTGAGTTTCTCCAGAAGCGTTAATG
TCTGGCTTCTGATAAAGCGGGCCATGTTAAGGGCGGTTTTTTCCTGTTTGGTCACTGATGCCTCCGTGTA
AGGGGGATTTCTGTTCATGGGGGTAATGATACCGATGAAACGAGAGAGGATGCTCACGATACGGGTTACT
GATGATGAACATGCCCGGTTACTGGAACGTTGTGAGGGTAAACAACTGGCGGTATGGATGCGGCGGGACC
AGAGAAAAATCACTCAGGGTCAATGCCAGCGCTTCGTTAATACAGATGTAGGTGTTCCACAGGGTAGCCA
GCAGCATCCTGCGATGCAGATCCGGAACATAATGGTGCAGGGCGCTGACTTCCGCGTTTCCAGACTTTAC
GAAACACGGAAACCGAAGACCATTCATGTTGTTGCTCAGGTCGCAGACGTTTTGCAGCAGCAGTCGCTTC
ACGTTCGCTCGCGTATCGGTGATTCATTCTGCTAACCAGTAAGGCAACCCCGCCAGCCTAGCCGGGTCCT
CAACGACAGGAGCACGATCATGCGCACCCGTGGGGCCGCCATGCCGGCGATAATGGCCTGCTTCTCGCCG
AAACGTTTGGTGGCGGGACCAGTGACGAAGGCTTGAGCGAGGGCGTGCAAGATTCCGAATACCGCAAGCG
ACAGGCCGATCATCGTCGCGCTCCAGCGAAAGCGGTCCTCGCCGAAAATGACCCAGAGCGCTGCCGGCAC
CTGTCCTACGAGTTGCATGATAAAGAAGACAGTCATAAGTGCGGCGACGATAGTCATGCCCCGCGCCCAC
CGGAAGGAGCTGACTGGGTTGAAGGCTCTCAAGGGCATCGGTCGAGATCCCGGTGCCTAATGAGTGAGCT
AACTTACATTAATTGCGTTGCGCTCACTGCCCGCTTTCCAGTCGGGAAACCTGTCGTGCCAGCTGCATTA
ATGAATCGGCCAACGCGCGGGGAGAGGCGGTTTGCGTATTGGGCGCCAGGGTGGTTTTTCTTTTCACCAG
TGAGACGGGCAACAGCTGATTGCCCTTCACCGCCTGGCCCTGAGAGAGTTGCAGCAAGCGGTCCACGCTG
GTTTGCCCCAGCAGGCGAAAATCCTGTTTGATGGTGGTTAACGGCGGGATATAACATGAGCTGTCTTCGG
TATCGTCGTATCCCACTACCGAGATATCCGCACCAACGCGCAGCCCGGACTCGGTAATGGCGCGCATTGC
GCCCAGCGCCATCTGATCGTTGGCAACCAGCATCGCAGTGGGAACGATGCCCTCATTCAGCATTTGCATG
GTTTGTTGAAAACCGGACATGGCACTCCAGTCGCCTTCCCGTTCCGCTATCGGCTGAATTTGATTGCGAG
TGAGATATTTATGCCAGCCAGCCAGACGCAGACGCGCCGAGACAGAACTTAATGGGCCCGCTAACAGCGC
GATTTGCTGGTGACCCAATGCGACCAGATGCTCCACGCCCAGTCGCGTACCGTCTTCATGGGAGAAAATA
ATACTGTTGATGGGTGTCTGGTCAGAGACATCAAGAAATAACGCCGGAACATTAGTGCAGGCAGCTTCCA
CAGCAATGGCATCCTGGTCATCCAGCGGATAGTTAATGATCAGCCCACTGACGCGTTGCGCGAGAAGATT
GTGCACCGCCGCTTTACAGGCTTCGACGCCGCTTCGTTCTACCATCGACACCACCACGCTGGCACCCAGT
TGATCGGCGCGAGATTTAATCGCCGCGACAATTTGCGACGGCGCGTGCAGGGCCAGACTGGAGGTGGCAA
CGCCAATCAGCAACGACTGTTTGCCCGCCAGTTGTTGTGCCACGCGGTTGGGAATGTAATTCAGCTCCGC
CATCGCCGCTTCCACTTTTTCCCGCGTTTTCGCAGAAACGTGGCTGGCCTGGTTCACCACGCGGGAAACG
GTCTGATAAGAGACACCGGCATACTCTGCGACATCGTATAACGTTACTGGTTTCACATTCACCACCCTGA
ATTGACTCTCTTCCGGGCGCTATCATGCCATACCGCGAAAGGTTTTGCGCCATTCGATGGTGTCCGGGAT
CTCGACGCTCTCCCTTATGCGACTCCTGCATTAGGAAGCAGCCCAGTAGTAGGTTGAGGCCGTTGAGCAC
CGCCGCCGCAAGGAATGGTGCATGCAAGGAGATGGCGCCCAACAGTCCCCCGGCCACGGGGCCTGCCACC
ATACCCACGCCGAAACAAGCGCTCATGAGCCCGAAGTGGCGAGCCCGATCTTCCCCATCGGTGATGTCGG
CGATATAGGCGCCAGCAACCGCACCTGTGGCGCCGGTGATGCCGGCCACGATGCGTCCGGCGTAGAGGAT
CGAGATCTCGATCCCGCGAAATTAATACGACTCACTATAGGGGAATTGTGAGCGGATAACAATTCCCCTC
TAGAAATAATTTTGTTTAACTTTAAGAAGGAGATATACATATGAGCGATAAAATTATTCACCTGACTGAC
GACAGTTTTGACACGGATGTACTCAAAGCGGACGGGGCGATCCTCGTCGATTTCTGGGCAGAGTGGTGCG
GTCCGTGCAAAATGATCGCCCCGATTCTGGATGAAATCGCTGACGAATATCAGGGCAAACTGACCGTTGC
AAAACTGAACATCGATCAAAACCCTGGCACTGCGCCGAAATATGGCATCCGTGGTATCCCGACTCTGCTG
CTGTTCAAAAACGGTGAAGTGGCGGCAACCAAAGTGGGTGCACTGTCTAAAGGTCAGTTGAAAGAGTTCC
TCGACGCTAACCTGGCCGGTTCTGGTTCTGGCCATATGCACCATCATCATCATCATTCTTCTGGTCTGGA
AGTTCTGTTCCAGGGGCCCATGGACTAATGAGGTACCGGATCCGAATTCGAGCTCCGTCGACAAGCTTGA
TATCGAATTCCTGCAGCCCAAACTGCAGTTGACAACATAAAAACTTTGTGTTATACTTGTAACGTAAGGA
GGTAATGATTCAGTTTAAGGTTTACACCTATAAAAGAGAGAGCCGTTATCGTCTGTTTGTGGATGTACAG
AGTGATATTATTGACACGCCCGGGCGACGGATGGTGATCCCCCTGGCCAGTGCACGTCTGCTGTCAGATA
AAGTCTCCCGTGAACTTTACCCGGTGGTGCATATCGGGGATGAAAGCTGGCGCATGATGACCACCGATAT
GGCCAGTGTGCCGGTCTCCGTTATCGGGGAAGAAGTGGCTGATCTCAGCCACCGCGAAAATGACATCAAA
AACGCCATTAACCTGATGTTCTGGGGAATATAAGCTTGCGGCCGCACTCGAGCACCACCACCACCACCAC
TGAGATCCGGCTGCTAACAAAGCCCGAAAGGAAGCTGAGTTGGCTGCTGCCACCGCTGAGCAATAACTAG
CATAACCCCTTGGGGCCTCTAAACGGGTCTTGAGGGGTTTTTTGCTGAAAGGAGGAACTATATCCGGAT
Features (pLannotate 1.2.2; 21 found; start..end, strand, type, name):
     12..467     +  rep_origin     f1 ori (sequence partly withheld): f1 bacteriophage origin of replication; arrow indicates direction of (+) strand synthesis
    494..551     +  promoter       AmpR promoter (fragment): bla
    560..1375    -  CDS            KanR: aminoglycoside phosphotransferase; aph(3')-Ia; confers resistance to kanamycin in bacteria or G418 (Geneticin®) in eukaryotes
   1497..2085    +  rep_origin     ori: high-copy-number ColE1/pMB1/pBR322/pUC origin of replication
   2271..2413    -  misc_feature   bom: basis of mobility region from pBR322
   2515..2706    -  CDS            rop: Rop protein, which maintains plasmids at low copy number; rop
   2723..3103    +  CDS            YPB1_ECOLX: Protein predicted: Swiss-Prot protein existence level 4. From Escherichia coli.
   3175..3466    -  CDS            TcR (fragment): tetracycline efflux protein; tet; confers resistance to tetracycline
   3481..3502    -  protein_bind   CAP binding site: CAP binding activates transcription in the presence of cAMP. E. coli catabolite activator protein
   3515..4597    -  CDS            lacI: lac repressor; lacI; The lac repressor binds to the lac operator to inhibit transcription in E. coli. This inhibition can be relieved by adding lactose or isopropyl-β-D-thiogalactopyranoside (IPTG).
   4598..4675    -  promoter       lacI promoter: lacI
   4683..4962    -  CDS            TcR (fragment): tetracycline efflux protein; tet; confers resistance to tetracycline
   4984..5002    +  promoter       T7 promoter: promoter for bacteriophage T7 RNA polymerase
   5003..5027    +  protein_bind   lac operator: The lac repressor binds to the lac operator to inhibit transcription in E. coli. This inhibition can be relieved by adding lactose or isopropyl-β-D-thiogalactopyranoside (IPTG). lac repressor encoded by lacI
   5042..5064    +  RBS            RBS: efficient ribosome binding site from bacteriophage T7 gene 10 (Olins and Rangwala, 1989)
   5072..5398    +  CDS            TrxA: E. coli thioredoxin; trxA
   5509..5540    -  misc_feature   MCS (fragment): pBluescript multiple cloning site
   5602..5904    +  CDS            ccdB: CcdB, a bacterial toxin that poisons DNA gyrase; ccdB; Plasmids containing the ccdB gene cannot be propagated in standard E. coli strains.
   5924..5941    +  CDS            9xHis (fragment): 9xHis affinity tag
   5951..6000    +  CDS            SET1 (fragment): solubility-enhancement tag derived from T7 phage gene 10B
   6008..6055    +  terminator     T7 terminator: transcription terminator for bacteriophage T7 RNA polymerase
