[The description below was written by a language model from this plasmid's Addgene catalogue record and pLannotate feature annotations shown in this document.]
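Description:
pCoofy2 is an empty bacterial expression backbone of about 6.1 kb, derived from the pET/pETM22 vector family and designed for parallel, ligation-independent cloning of open reading frames as N-terminal thioredoxin-His6 (Trx-His6) fusions. It replicates in E. coli from a ColE1/pBR322-type origin accompanied by the bom region and the rop gene, consistent with the low copy number in the record. It is selected with kanamycin through an aminoglycoside phosphotransferase gene. An f1 origin is also present, and short tetracycline-resistance fragments are non-functional remnants of the pBR322 lineage.

The expression cassette consists of a T7 promoter followed by a lac operator, the T7 gene 10 ribosome binding site, the E. coli trxA coding sequence, a ccdB cassette, and a T7 terminator. A plasmid-borne lacI gene supplies the repressor, so transcription depends on T7 RNA polymerase and is inducible with IPTG. Thioredoxin is commonly used as a solubility-enhancing fusion partner, and the His tag allows metal-affinity purification. The annotation does not mark a His tag immediately after TrxA, but it does detect a short His-tag fragment downstream of ccdB, just before the terminator.

The ccdB gene encodes a gyrase poison and serves as a negative selection marker. The unmodified vector can only be maintained in a ccdB-tolerant strain, recorded here as DB3.1. Replacing ccdB with the gene of interest yields clones that survive in standard strains, while uncut or parental vector is eliminated, giving essentially background-free cloning. The two annotated sequence records differ by only a few bases and show the same feature layout.
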