Addgene plasmid #43981: pCoofy2
Purpose: (Empty Backbone)
Depositing lab: Sabine Suppmann. Depositing organization: Max Planck Institute of Biochemistry. Publication: A new method to customize protein expression vectors for fast, efficient and background free parallel cloning. Scholz J, Besir H, Strasser C, Suppmann S. BMC Biotechnol. 2013 Feb 14;13(1):12. 10.1186/1472-6750-13-12 PubMed 23410102.
Backbone
  Vector backbone: pET, pETM22
  Backbone manufacturer: Novagen, EMBL
  Backbone size (bp): 6080
  Modifications to backbone: Insertion of Llp-ccdB
  Vector type: Bacterial Expression
  Promoter: T7
  Tag / fusion protein: Trx-His6 (N terminal on backbone)
Growth in bacteria
  Bacterial resistance: Kanamycin, 50 μg/mL
  Growth temperature: 37°C
  Growth strain: DB3.1
  Growth instructions: ccdB Survival cells are NOT suitable for the unmodified plasmid containing the ccdB gene. The plasmid is provided in the recommended DB3.1 strain.
  Copy number: Low Copy
Gene/Insert
  Cloning method: Ligation Independent Cloning
  Sequencing primers: 5′ 5' GGTCAGTTGAAAGAGTTCC 3'; 3′ 5' GCTAGTTATTGCTCAGCGG 3'
Resource information
  A portion of this plasmid was derived from a plasmid made by: EMBL
Terms and licenses: Academic/Nonprofit Terms; Industry Terms: Not Available to Industry
Depositor comments: Test each preparation of the plasmid by transforming it into non-resistant cells (ex. DH5a) to ensure negative selection by ccdB kills all the transformed cells as expected.
How to cite: pCoofy2 was a gift from Sabine Suppmann (Addgene plasmid # 43981 ; http://n2t.net/addgene:43981 ; RRID:Addgene_43981)
