>Addgene plasmid #43981 | pCoofy2 | addgene partial sequence | sequence record 62744 | pBRrevBam 5'-GGTGATGTCGGCGATATAGG-3'
ATGCGTCCGGCGTAGAGGATCGAGATCTCGATCCCGCGAAATTAATACGACTCACTATAGGGGAATTGTG
AGCGGATAACAATTCCCCTCTAGAAATAATTTTGTTTAACTTTAAGAAGGAGATATACATATGAGCGATA
AAATTATTCACCTGACTGACGACAGTTTTGACACGGATGTACTCAAAGCGGACGGGGCGATCCTCGTCGA
TTTCTGGGCAGAGTGGTGCGGTCCGTGCAAAATGATCGCCCCGATTCTGGATGAAATCGCTGACGAATAT
CAGGGCAAACTGACCGTTGCAAAACTGAACATCGATCAAAACCCTGGCACTGCGCCGAAATATGGCATCC
GTGGTATCCCGACTCTGCTGCTGTTCAAAAACGGTGAAGTGGCGGCAACCAAAGTGGGTGCACTGTCTAA
AGGTCAGTTGAAAGAGTTCCTCGACGCTAACCTGGCCGGTTCTGGTTCTGGCCATATGCACCATCATCAT
CATCATTCTTCTGGTCTGGAAGTTCTGTTCCAGGGGCCCATGGACTAATGAGGTACCGGATCCGAATTCG
AGCTCCGTCGACAAGCTTGATATCGAATTCCTGCAGCCCAAACTGCAGTTGACAACATAAAAACTTTGTG
TTATACTTGTAACGTAAGGAGGTAATGATTCAGTTTAAGGTTTACACCTATAAAAGAGAGAGCCGTTATC
GTCTGTTTGTGGATGTACAGAGTGATATTATTGACACGCCCGGGCGACGGATGGTGATCCCCCTGGCCAG
TGCACGTCTGCTGTCAGATAAAGTCTCCCGTGAACTTTACCCGGTGGTGCATATCGGGGATGAAAGCTGG
CGCATGATGACCACCGATATGGCCAGTGTGCCGGTCTCCGTTATCGGGG
